Addgene plasmid #76318: PAPSS2 gRNA (BRDN0001146774)
Purpose: 3rd generation lentiviral gRNA plasmid targeting human PAPSS2
Depositing lab: John Doench & David Root. Depositing organization: Broad Institute. Publication: Optimized sgRNA design to maximize activity and minimize off-target effects of CRISPR-Cas9. Doench JG, Fusi N, Sullender M, Hegde M, Vaimberg EW, Donovan KF, Smith I, Tothova Z, Wilen C, Orchard R, Virgin HW, Listgarten J, Root DE. Nat Biotechnol. 2016 Jan 18. doi: 10.1038/nbt.3437. PubMed 26780180.
Backbone
  Vector backbone: lentiGuide-Puro
  Backbone manufacturer: Zhang Lab (Addgene plasmid # 52963)
  Vector type: Mammalian Expression, Lentiviral, CRISPR
  Selectable markers: Puromycin
Growth in bacteria
  Bacterial resistance: Ampicillin, 100 μg/mL
  Growth temperature: 37°C
  Growth strain: DH5alpha
  Copy number: High Copy
Gene/Insert
  Gene/Insert name: PAPSS2 (alt names: PAPSS2; NM_001015880.1)
  gRNA/shRNA sequence: GGTTCCGAGGATGTACCGTG
  Species: H. sapiens (human)
  Entrez Gene: PAPSS2 (a.k.a. ATPSK2, BCYM4, SK2)
  Promoter: hU6
  Cloning method: Unknown
  Sequencing primers: 5′ U6-F; 3′ pS2-R
Terms and licenses: Academic/Nonprofit Terms; Industry Terms: Not Available to Industry
Depositor comments: The gRNA was designed to target the following Genbank reference sequence(s): NM_001015880.1,NM_004670.3. Note that this plasmid does NOT contain Cas9. It should be used in conjunction with lentiCas9-Blast (Addgene #52962) or otherwise with cell lines already expressing Cas9. Browse the full kinome gRNA library at http://www.addgene.org/pooled-library/broadgpp-human-kinome/ or visit http://www.broadinstitute.org/rnai/public/ for detailed protocols and information.
How to cite: PAPSS2 gRNA (BRDN0001146774) was a gift from John Doench & David Root (Addgene plasmid # 76318 ; http://n2t.net/addgene:76318 ; RRID:Addgene_76318)
