[The description below was written by a language model from this plasmid's Addgene catalogue record and pLannotate feature annotations shown in this document.]
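Description:
PAPSS2 gRNA (BRDN0001146774) is a third-generation lentiviral guide RNA plasmid built on the lentiGuide-Puro backbone and designed to direct Streptococcus pyogenes Cas9 to the human PAPSS2 gene. It is maintained in E. coli as a high-copy plasmid through a ColE1/pUC-type origin and selected with ampicillin via the β-lactamase gene. The bacterial backbone also carries an f1 origin, an SV40 origin and poly(A) signal, and remnants of lac, T7 and T3 cloning-vector elements.

The viral genome is transcribed from an RSV promoter fused to a truncated HIV-1 5' LTR, which makes production Tat-independent. It contains the Ψ packaging signal with a gag fragment, the Rev response element for nuclear export of the full-length RNA, a cPPT/CTS, and a self-inactivating ΔU3 3' LTR. Between the LTRs lie two expression units. A human U6 RNA polymerase III promoter drives the PAPSS2-specific spacer fused to the Cas9 gRNA scaffold. Downstream, the EF-1α core promoter with its intron A expresses puromycin N-acetyltransferase, followed by a WPRE to enhance transcript expression, so transduced mammalian cells can be selected with puromycin.

The plasmid does not encode Cas9, so it must be paired with a separate Cas9 vector such as lentiCas9-Blast or used in cells that already express the nuclease. The guide was designed against two PAPSS2 reference transcripts and belongs to a human kinome gRNA collection associated with work on optimized sgRNA design for high on-target activity and low off-target effects. It is typically used for knockout of PAPSS2 in human cells by lentiviral delivery.
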