Features (pLannotate 1.2.2; 29 found; start..end, strand, type, name):
     14..80      +  CDS            small t antigen (fragment): SV40 (simian virus 40) small t antigen
    106..317     +  promoter       EF-1α core promoter: core promoter for human elongation factor EF-1α
    318..1256    +  intron         EF-1α intron A: intron upstream of the start codon of human EF-1α
   1278..1877    +  CDS            PuroR (fragment): puromycin N-acetyltransferase; pac from Streptomyces; confers resistance to puromycin
   1893..2481    +  misc_feature   WPRE: woodchuck hepatitis virus posttranscriptional regulatory element
   2532..2551    +  misc_feature   cPPT/CTS (fragment): central polypurine tract and central termination sequence of HIV-1
   2553..2786    +  LTR            3' LTR (ΔU3): self-inactivating 3' long terminal repeat (LTR) from HIV-1
   2864..2985    +  polyA_signal   SV40 poly(A) signal: SV40 polyadenylation signal
   3025..3160    +  rep_origin     SV40 ori: SV40 origin of replication
   3181..3199    -  promoter       T7 promoter: promoter for bacteriophage T7 RNA polymerase
   3207..3362    +  CDS            lacZα (fragment): LacZα fragment of β-galactosidase; lacZ fragment
   3367..3795    +  rep_origin     f1 ori (sequence partly withheld): f1 bacteriophage origin of replication; arrow indicates direction of (+) strand synthesis
   3848..3952    +  promoter       AmpR promoter: bla
   3953..4813    +  CDS            AmpR: β-lactamase; bla; confers resistance to ampicillin, carbenicillin, and related antibiotics
   4984..5572    +  rep_origin     ori: high-copy-number ColE1/pMB1/pBR322/pUC origin of replication
   5755..5847    +  CDS            lacI (fragment): lac repressor; lacI; The lac repressor binds to the lac operator to inhibit transcription in E. coli. This inhibition can be relieved by adding lactose or isopropyl-β-D-thiogalactopyranoside (IPTG).
   5860..5881    +  protein_bind   CAP binding site: CAP binding activates transcription in the presence of cAMP. E. coli catabolite activator protein
   5896..5926    +  promoter       lac promoter: promoter for the E. coli lac operon
   5934..5950    +  protein_bind   lac operator: The lac repressor binds to the lac operator to inhibit transcription in E. coli. This inhibition can be relieved by adding lactose or isopropyl-β-D-thiogalactopyranoside (IPTG). lac repressor encoded by lacI
   5995..6013    +  promoter       T3 promoter: promoter for bacteriophage T3 RNA polymerase
   6041..6267    +  promoter       RSV promoter: Rous sarcoma virus enhancer/promoter
   6268..6448    +  LTR            5' LTR (truncated): truncated 5' long terminal repeat (LTR) from HIV-1
   6495..6620    +  misc_feature   HIV-1 Ψ: packaging signal of human immunodeficiency virus type 1
   6604..6967    +  CDS            HIV-1 gag (fragment): gag protein from human immunodeficiency virus 1; gag
   7113..7346    +  misc_feature   RRE: The Rev response element (RRE) of HIV-1 allows for Rev-dependent mRNA export from the nucleus to the cytoplasm.
   7723..7749    +  CDS            Rev (fragment): human immunodeficiency virus 1 (HIV-1) Rev protein; rev; enhances nuclear export of unspliced and incompletely spliced viral mRNAs
   7753..7993    +  promoter       U6 promoter: RNA polymerase III promoter for human U6 snRNA
   8023..8098    +  misc_RNA       gRNA scaffold: guide RNA scaffold for the Streptococcus pyogenes CRISPR/Cas9 system
   8154..8271    +  misc_feature   cPPT/CTS: central polypurine tract and central termination sequence of HIV-1
>Addgene plasmid #76318 | PAPSS2 gRNA (BRDN0001146774) | addgene full sequence | sequence record 185610 | Addgene Assembled Sequence
CCCGGGTGCAAAGATGGATAAAGTTTTAAACAGAGAGGAATCTTTGCAGCTAATGGACCTTCTAGGTCTT
GAAAGGAGTGGGAATTGGCTCCGGTGCCCGTCAGTGGGCAGAGCGCACATCGCCCACAGTCCCCGAGAAG
TTGGGGGGAGGGGTCGGCAATTGATCCGGTGCCTAGAGAAGGTGGCGCGGGGTAAACTGGGAAAGTGATG
TCGTGTACTGGCTCCGCCTTTTTCCCGAGGGTGGGGGAGAACCGTATATAAGTGCAGTAGTCGCCGTGAA
CGTTCTTTTTCGCAACGGGTTTGCCGCCAGAACACAGGTAAGTGCCGTGTGTGGTTCCCGCGGGCCTGGC
CTCTTTACGGGTTATGGCCCTTGCGTGCCTTGAATTACTTCCACCTGGCTGCAGTACGTGATTCTTGATC
CCGAGCTTCGGGTTGGAAGTGGGTGGGAGAGTTCGAGGCCTTGCGCTTAAGGAGCCCCTTCGCCTCGTGC
TTGAGTTGAGGCCTGGCCTGGGCGCTGGGGCCGCCGCGTGCGAATCTGGTGGCACCTTCGCGCCTGTCTC
GCTGCTTTCGATAAGTCTCTAGCCATTTAAAATTTTTGATGACCTGCTGCGACGCTTTTTTTCTGGCAAG
ATAGTCTTGTAAATGCGGGCCAAGATCTGCACACTGGTATTTCGGTTTTTGGGGCCGCGGGCGGCGACGG
GGCCCGTGCGTCCCAGCGCACATGTTCGGCGAGGCGGGGCCTGCGAGCGCGGCCACCGAGAATCGGACGG
GGGTAGTCTCAAGCTGGCCGGCCTGCTCTGGTGCCTGGCCTCGCGCCGCCGTGTATCGCCCCGCCCTGGG
CGGCAAGGCTGGCCCGGTCGGCACCAGTTGCGTGAGCGGAAAGATGGCCGCTTCCCGGCCCTGCTGCAGG
GAGCTCAAAATGGAGGACGCGGCGCTCGGGAGAGCGGGCGGGTGAGTCACCCACACAAAGGAAAAGGGCC
TTTCCGTCCTCAGCCGTCGCTTCATGTGACTCCACGGAGTACCGGGCGCCGTCCAGGCACCTCGATTAGT
TCTCGAGCTTTTGGAGTACGTCGTCTTTAGGTTGGGGGGAGGGGTTTTATGCGATGGAGTTTCCCCACAC
TGAGTGGGTGGAGACTGAAGTTAGGCCAGCTTGGCACTTGATGTAATTCTCCTTGGAATTTGCCCTTTTT
GAGTTTGGATCTTGGTTCATTCTCAAGCCTCAGACAGTGGTTCAAAGTTTTTTTCTTCCATTTCAGGTGT
CGTGACGTACGGCCACCATGACCGAGTACAAGCCCACGGTGCGCCTCGCCACCCGCGACGACGTCCCCAG
GGCCGTACGCACCCTCGCCGCCGCGTTCGCCGACTACCCCGCCACGCGCCACACCGTCGATCCGGACCGC
CACATCGAGCGGGTCACCGAGCTGCAAGAACTCTTCCTCACGCGCGTCGGGCTCGACATCGGCAAGGTGT
GGGTCGCGGACGACGGCGCCGCCGTGGCGGTCTGGACCACGCCGGAGAGCGTCGAAGCGGGGGCGGTGTT
CGCCGAGATCGGCCCGCGCATGGCCGAGTTGAGCGGTTCCCGGCTGGCCGCGCAGCAACAGATGGAAGGC
CTCCTGGCGCCGCACCGGCCCAAGGAGCCCGCGTGGTTCCTGGCCACCGTCGGAGTCTCGCCCGACCACC
AGGGCAAGGGTCTGGGCAGCGCCGTCGTGCTCCCCGGAGTGGAGGCGGCCGAGCGCGCCGGGGTGCCCGC
CTTCCTGGAGACCTCCGCGCCCCGCAACCTCCCCTTCTACGAGCGGCTCGGCTTCACCGTCACCGCCGAC
GTCGAGGTGCCCGAAGGACCGCGCACCTGGTGCATGACCCGCAAGCCCGGTGCCTGAACGCGTTAAGTCG
ACAATCAACCTCTGGATTACAAAATTTGTGAAAGATTGACTGGTATTCTTAACTATGTTGCTCCTTTTAC
GCTATGTGGATACGCTGCTTTAATGCCTTTGTATCATGCTATTGCTTCCCGTATGGCTTTCATTTTCTCC
TCCTTGTATAAATCCTGGTTGCTGTCTCTTTATGAGGAGTTGTGGCCCGTTGTCAGGCAACGTGGCGTGG
TGTGCACTGTGTTTGCTGACGCAACCCCCACTGGTTGGGGCATTGCCACCACCTGTCAGCTCCTTTCCGG
GACTTTCGCTTTCCCCCTCCCTATTGCCACGGCGGAACTCATCGCCGCCTGCCTTGCCCGCTGCTGGACA
GGGGCTCGGCTGTTGGGCACTGACAATTCCGTGGTGTTGTCGGGGAAATCATCGTCCTTTCCTTGGCTGC
TCGCCTGTGTTGCCACCTGGATTCTGCGCGGGACGTCCTTCTGCTACGTCCCTTCGGCCCTCAATCCAGC
GGACCTTCCTTCCCGCGGCCTGCTGCCGGCTCTGCGGCCTCTTCCGCGTCTTCGCCTTCGCCCTCAGACG
AGTCGGATCTCCCTTTGGGCCGCCTCCCCGCGTCGACTTTAAGACCAATGACTTACAAGGCAGCTGTAGA
TCTTAGCCACTTTTTAAAAGAAAAGGGGGGACTGGAAGGGCTAATTCACTCCCAACGAAGACAAGATCTG
CTTTTTGCTTGTACTGGGTCTCTCTGGTTAGACCAGATCTGAGCCTGGGAGCTCTCTGGCTAACTAGGGA
ACCCACTGCTTAAGCCTCAATAAAGCTTGCCTTGAGTGCTTCAAGTAGTGTGTGCCCGTCTGTTGTGTGA
CTCTGGTAACTAGAGATCCCTCAGACCCTTTTAGTCAGTGTGGAAAATCTCTAGCAGTACGTATAGTAGT
TCATGTCATCTTATTATTCAGTATTTATAACTTGCAAAGAAATGAATATCAGAGAGTGAGAGGAACTTGT
TTATTGCAGCTTATAATGGTTACAAATAAAGCAATAGCATCACAAATTTCACAAATAAAGCATTTTTTTC
ACTGCATTCTAGTTGTGGTTTGTCCAAACTCATCAATGTATCTTATCATGTCTGGCTCTAGCTATCCCGC
CCCTAACTCCGCCCATCCCGCCCCTAACTCCGCCCAGTTCCGCCCATTCTCCGCCCCATGGCTGACTAAT
TTTTTTTATTTATGCAGAGGCCGAGGCCGCCTCGGCCTCTGAGCTATTCCAGAAGTAGTGAGGAGGCTTT
TTTGGAGGCCTAGGGACGTACCCAATTCGCCCTATAGTGAGTCGTATTACGCGCGCTCACTGGCCGTCGT
TTTACAACGTCGTGACTGGGAAAACCCTGGCGTTACCCAACTTAATCGCCTTGCAGCACATCCCCCTTTC
GCCAGCTGGCGTAATAGCGAAGAGGCCCGCACCGATCGCCCTTCCCAACAGTTGCGCAGCCTGAATGGCG
AATGGG
[124 nt withheld, positions 3367-3490]
C
[91 nt withheld, positions 3492-3582]
A
[49 nt withheld, positions 3584-3632]
CCTTTGACGTTGGAGTCCACGTTCTTT
[37 nt withheld, positions 3660-3696]
ACCCTATCTCGGTCTATTCTTTTGATTTATAAGGGATTTTGCCGATTTCGGCCTATTGGTTAAAAAATGA
GCTGATTTAACAAAAATTTAACGCGAATTTTAACAAAATATTAACGCTTACAATTTAGGTGGCACTTTTC
GGGGAAATGTGCGCGGAACCCCTATTTGTTTATTTTTCTAAATACATTCAAATATGTATCCGCTCATGAG
ACAATAACCCTGATAAATGCTTCAATAATATTGAAAAAGGAAGAGTATGAGTATTCAACATTTCCGTGTC
GCCCTTATTCCCTTTTTTGCGGCATTTTGCCTTCCTGTTTTTGCTCACCCAGAAACGCTGGTGAAAGTAA
AAGATGCTGAAGATCAGTTGGGTGCACGAGTGGGTTACATCGAACTGGATCTCAACAGCGGTAAGATCCT
TGAGAGTTTTCGCCCCGAAGAACGTTTTCCAATGATGAGCACTTTTAAAGTTCTGCTATGTGGCGCGGTA
TTATCCCGTATTGACGCCGGGCAAGAGCAACTCGGTCGCCGCATACACTATTCTCAGAATGACTTGGTTG
AGTACTCACCAGTCACAGAAAAGCATCTTACGGATGGCATGACAGTAAGAGAATTATGCAGTGCTGCCAT
AACCATGAGTGATAACACTGCGGCCAACTTACTTCTGACAACGATCGGAGGACCGAAGGAGCTAACCGCT
TTTTTGCACAACATGGGGGATCATGTAACTCGCCTTGATCGTTGGGAACCGGAGCTGAATGAAGCCATAC
CAAACGACGAGCGTGACACCACGATGCCTGTAGCAATGGCAACAACGTTGCGCAAACTATTAACTGGCGA
ACTACTTACTCTAGCTTCCCGGCAACAATTAATAGACTGGATGGAGGCGGATAAAGTTGCAGGACCACTT
CTGCGCTCGGCCCTTCCGGCTGGCTGGTTTATTGCTGATAAATCTGGAGCCGGTGAGCGTGGGTCTCGCG
GTATCATTGCAGCACTGGGGCCAGATGGTAAGCCCTCCCGTATCGTAGTTATCTACACGACGGGGAGTCA
GGCAACTATGGATGAACGAAATAGACAGATCGCTGAGATAGGTGCCTCACTGATTAAGCATTGGTAACTG
TCAGACCAAGTTTACTCATATATACTTTAGATTGATTTAAAACTTCATTTTTAATTTAAAAGGATCTAGG
TGAAGATCCTTTTTGATAATCTCATGACCAAAATCCCTTAACGTGAGTTTTCGTTCCACTGAGCGTCAGA
CCCCGTAGAAAAGATCAAAGGATCTTCTTGAGATCCTTTTTTTCTGCGCGTAATCTGCTGCTTGCAAACA
AAAAAACCACCGCTACCAGCGGTGGTTTGTTTGCCGGATCAAGAGCTACCAACTCTTTTTCCGAAGGTAA
CTGGCTTCAGCAGAGCGCAGATACCAAATACTGTTCTTCTAGTGTAGCCGTAGTTAGGCCACCACTTCAA
GAACTCTGTAGCACCGCCTACATACCTCGCTCTGCTAATCCTGTTACCAGTGGCTGCTGCCAGTGGCGAT
AAGTCGTGTCTTACCGGGTTGGACTCAAGACGATAGTTACCGGATAAGGCGCAGCGGTCGGGCTGAACGG
GGGGTTCGTGCACACAGCCCAGCTTGGAGCGAACGACCTACACCGAACTGAGATACCTACAGCGTGAGCT
ATGAGAAAGCGCCACGCTTCCCGAAGGGAGAAAGGCGGACAGGTATCCGGTAAGCGGCAGGGTCGGAACA
GGAGAGCGCACGAGGGAGCTTCCAGGGGGAAACGCCTGGTATCTTTATAGTCCTGTCGGGTTTCGCCACC
TCTGACTTGAGCGTCGATTTTTGTGATGCTCGTCAGGGGGGCGGAGCCTATGGAAAAACGCCAGCAACGC
GGCCTTTTTACGGTTCCTGGCCTTTTGCTGGCCTTTTGCTCACATGTTCTTTCCTGCGTTATCCCCTGAT
TCTGTGGATAACCGTATTACCGCCTTTGAGTGAGCTGATACCGCTCGCCGCAGCCGAACGACCGAGCGCA
GCGAGTCAGTGAGCGAGGAAGCGGAAGAGCGCCCAATACGCAAACCGCCTCTCCCCGCGCGTTGGCCGAT
TCATTAATGCAGCTGGCACGACAGGTTTCCCGACTGGAAAGCGGGCAGTGAGCGCAACGCAATTAATGTG
AGTTAGCTCACTCATTAGGCACCCCAGGCTTTACACTTTATGCTTCCGGCTCGTATGTTGTGTGGAATTG
TGAGCGGATAACAATTTCACACAGGAAACAGCTATGACCATGATTACGCCAAGCGCGCAATTAACCCTCA
CTAAAGGGAACAAAAGCTGGAGCTGCAAGCTTAATGTAGTCTTATGCAATACTCTTGTAGTCTTGCAACA
TGGTAACGATGAGTTAGCAACATGCCTTACAAGGAGAGAAAAAGCACCGTGCATGCCGATTGGTGGAAGT
AAGGTGGTACGATCGTGCCTTATTAGGAAGGCAACAGACGGGTCTGACATGGATTGGACGAACCACTGAA
TTGCCGCATTGCAGAGATATTGTATTTAAGTGCCTAGCTCGATACATAAACGGGTCTCTCTGGTTAGACC
AGATCTGAGCCTGGGAGCTCTCTGGCTAACTAGGGAACCCACTGCTTAAGCCTCAATAAAGCTTGCCTTG
AGTGCTTCAAGTAGTGTGTGCCCGTCTGTTGTGTGACTCTGGTAACTAGAGATCCCTCAGACCCTTTTAG
TCAGTGTGGAAAATCTCTAGCAGTGGCGCCCGAACAGGGACTTGAAAGCGAAAGGGAAACCAGAGGAGCT
CTCTCGACGCAGGACTCGGCTTGCTGAAGCGCGCACGGCAAGAGGCGAGGGGCGGCGACTGGTGAGTACG
CCAAAAATTTTGACTAGCGGAGGCTAGAAGGAGAGAGATGGGTGCGAGAGCGTCAGTATTAAGCGGGGGA
GAATTAGATCGCGATGGGAAAAAATTCGGTTAAGGCCAGGGGGAAAGAAAAAATATAAATTAAAACATAT
AGTATGGGCAAGCAGGGAGCTAGAACGATTCGCAGTTAATCCTGGCCTGTTAGAAACATCAGAAGGCTGT
AGACAAATACTGGGACAGCTACAACCATCCCTTCAGACAGGATCAGAAGAACTTAGATCATTATATAATA
CAGTAGCAACCCTCTATTGTGTGCATCAAAGGATAGAGATAAAAGACACCAAGGAAGCTTTAGACAAGAT
AGAGGAAGAGCAAAACAAAAGTAAGACCACCGCACAGCAAGCGGCCGCTGATCTTCAGACCTGGAGGAGG
AGATATGAGGGACAATTGGAGAAGTGAATTATATAAATATAAAGTAGTAAAAATTGAACCATTAGGAGTA
GCACCCACCAAGGCAAAGAGAAGAGTGGTGCAGAGAGAAAAAAGAGCAGTGGGAATAGGAGCTTTGTTCC
TTGGGTTCTTGGGAGCAGCAGGAAGCACTATGGGCGCAGCGTCAATGACGCTGACGGTACAGGCCAGACA
ATTATTGTCTGGTATAGTGCAGCAGCAGAACAATTTGCTGAGGGCTATTGAGGCGCAACAGCATCTGTTG
CAACTCACAGTCTGGGGCATCAAGCAGCTCCAGGCAAGAATCCTGGCTGTGGAAAGATACCTAAAGGATC
AACAGCTCCTGGGGATTTGGGGTTGCTCTGGAAAACTCATTTGCACCACTGCTGTGCCTTGGAATGCTAG
TTGGAGTAATAAATCTCTGGAACAGATTTGGAATCACACGACCTGGATGGAGTGGGACAGAGAAATTAAC
AATTACACAAGCTTAATACACTCCTTAATTGAAGAATCGCAAAACCAGCAAGAAAAGAATGAACAAGAAT
TATTGGAATTAGATAAATGGGCAAGTTTGTGGAATTGGTTTAACATAACAAATTGGCTGTGGTATATAAA
ATTATTCATAATGATAGTAGGAGGCTTGGTAGGTTTAAGAATAGTTTTTGCTGTACTTTCTATAGTGAAT
AGAGTTAGGCAGGGATATTCACCATTATCGTTTCAGACCCACCTCCCAACCCCGAGGGGACCCAGAGAGG
GCCTATTTCCCATGATTCCTTCATATTTGCATATACGATACAAGGCTGTTAGAGAGATAATTAGAATTAA
TTTGACTGTAAACACAAAGATATTAGTACAAAATACGTGACGTAGAAAGTAATAATTTCTTGGGTAGTTT
GCAGTTTTAAAATTATGTTTTAAAATGGACTATCATATGCTTACCGTAACTTGAAAGTATTTCGATTTCT
TGGCTTTATATATCTTGTGGAAAGGACGAAACACCGGGTTCCGAGGATGTACCGTGGTTTTAGAGCTAGA
AATAGCAAGTTAAAATAAGGCTAGTCCGTTATCAACTTGAAAAAGTGGCACCGAGTCGGTGCTTTTTTAA
GCTTGGCGTAACTAGATCTTGAGACAAATGGCAGTATTCATCCACAATTTTAAAAGAAAAGGGGGGATTG
GGGGGTACAGTGCAGGGGAAAGAATAGTAGACATAATAGCAACAGACATACAAACTAAAGAATTACAAAA
ACAAATTACAAAAATTCAAAATTTTCGGGTTTATTACAGGGACAGCAGAGATCCACTTTGGCGCCGGCTC
GAGGGGG
