>Addgene plasmid #76318 | PAPSS2 gRNA (BRDN0001146774) | depositor partial sequence | sequence record 143778 | Target Sequence
GGTTCCGAGGATGTACCGTG
