>Addgene plasmid #76318 | PAPSS2 gRNA (BRDN0001146774) | addgene partial sequence | sequence record 185609 | hU6-F
TAGAAAGTAATAATTTCTTGGGTAGTTTGCAGTTTTAAAATTATGTTTTAAAATGGACTATCATATGCTT
ACCGTAACTTGAAAGTATTTCGATTTCTTGGCTTTATATATCTTGTGGAAAGGACGAAACACCGGGTTCC
GAGGATGTACCGTGGTTTTAGAGCTAGAAATAGCAAGTTAAAATAAGGCTAGTCCGTTATCAACTTGAAA
AAGTGGCACCGAGTCGGTGCTTTTTTAAGCTTGGCGTAACTAGATCTTGAGACAAATGGCAGTATTCATC
CACAATTTTAAAAGAAAAGGGGGGATTGGGGGGTACAGTGCAGGGGAAAGAATAGTAGACATAATAGCAA
CAGACATACAAACTAAAGAATTACAAAAACAAATTACAAAAATTCAAAATTTTCGGGTTTATTACAGGGA
CAGCAGAGATCCACTTTGGCGCCGGCTCGAGGGGGCCCGGGTGCAAAGATGGATAAAGTTTTAAACAGAG
AGGAATCTTTGCAGCTAATGGACCTTCTAGGTCTTGAAAGGAGTGGGAATTGGCTCCGGTGCCCGTCAGT
GGGCAGAGCG
